Addgene plasmid #41361: TAL3187
Depositing lab: Keith Joung. Depositing organization: Massachusetts General Hospital. Publication: Targeted gene disruption in somatic zebrafish cells using engineered TALENs. Sander JD, Cade L, Khayter C, Reyon D, Peterson RT, Joung JK, Yeh JR. Nat Biotechnol. 2011 Aug 5;29(8):697-8. doi: 10.1038/nbt.1934. PubMed 21822241.
Backbone
  Vector backbone: JDS70
  Backbone manufacturer: Addgene plasmid #32285
  Backbone size w/o insert (bp): 6447
  Vector type: Mammalian Expression ; T7
Growth in bacteria
  Bacterial resistance: Ampicillin, 100 μg/mL
  Growth temperature: 37°C
  Growth strain: XL1 Blue
  Copy number: High Copy
Gene/Insert
  Gene/Insert name: ZebrafishCommunity-svila-Right (alt name: svila)
  Species: D. rerio (zebrafish)
  Insert size (bp): 1640
  Entrez Gene: svila (a.k.a. sb:cb867, svil, wu:fd05a09)
  Promoter: CMV
  Tag / fusion protein: 3X Flag (N terminal on backbone); WT FOKI (C terminal on backbone)
  Cloning method: Restriction Enzyme; 5′ cloning site N/A (destroyed during cloning); 3′ cloning site N/A (destroyed during cloning)
  Sequencing primers: 5′ CMV-F; 3′ BGH-rev
Terms and licenses: Academic/Nonprofit Terms; Industry Terms: Not Available to Industry
Depositor comments: Target binding site: TTAGAAACTAGACCACCA It is strongly recommended that users perform a diagnostic digest to verify this plasmid prior to use. For example, a double digest of the plasmid with BamHI and KpnI should result in two bands at 2.3kb and 5.8kb.
How to cite: TAL3187 was a gift from Keith Joung (Addgene plasmid # 41361 ; http://n2t.net/addgene:41361 ; RRID:Addgene_41361)
