[The description below was written by a language model from this plasmid's Addgene catalogue record.]
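Description:
TAL3187 is a TALEN expression plasmid built on the JDS70 backbone, a mammalian expression vector of about 6.4 kb that also carries a T7 promoter. It is propagated in E. coli as a high-copy plasmid under ampicillin selection. The record contains catalogue fields only, with no feature table, so elements such as the replication origin and polyadenylation signal are not explicitly listed, although the use of a BGH reverse sequencing primer suggests a BGH terminator region downstream of the coding sequence.

The insert, roughly 1.6 kb and named ZebrafishCommunity-svila-Right, is an engineered TAL effector repeat array designed to bind an 18-nucleotide site in the zebrafish svila gene. It is therefore a synthetic DNA-binding domain directed against svila rather than the svila coding sequence itself. The array was cloned by restriction enzyme methods that destroyed the cloning sites. This places it in frame with backbone-encoded parts: an N-terminal 3X FLAG tag for detection and a C-terminal wild-type FokI nuclease domain. The CMV promoter drives expression in mammalian cells, while the T7 promoter would allow in vitro transcription of mRNA, the usual delivery route for zebrafish embryo injection.

Because FokI cleaves only as a dimer, this "Right" monomer is meant to be used with a matching "Left" TALEN that binds the opposite half-site. The pair creates a double-strand break in the intervening spacer, and error-prone repair of that break can introduce disruptive insertions or deletions. The associated publication describes targeted gene disruption in somatic zebrafish cells with such engineered TALENs. The depositor recommends confirming the plasmid by diagnostic digest before use, a sensible precaution for repeat-rich TALE arrays.
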