>Addgene plasmid #41361 | TAL3187 | depositor partial sequence | sequence record 55000 | TAL3187 sequence 2430 bps
TCTAGAGCTAGCACCATGGACTACAAAGACCATGACGGTGATTATAAAGATCATGACATCGATTACAAGG
ATGACGATGACAAGATGGCCCCCAAGAAGAAGAGGAAGGTGGGCATTCACCGCGGGGTACCTATGGTGGA
CTTGAGGACACTCGGTTATTCGCAACAGCAACAGGAGAAAATCAAGCCTAAGGTCAGGAGCACCGTCGCG
CAACACCACGAGGCGCTTGTGGGGCATGGCTTCACTCATGCGCATATTGTCGCGCTTTCACAGCACCCTG
CGGCGCTTGGGACGGTGGCTGTCAAATACCAAGATATGATTGCGGCCCTGCCCGAAGCCACGCACGAGGC
AATTGTAGGGGTCGGTAAACAGTGGTCGGGAGCGCGAGCACTTGAGGCGCTGCTGACTGTGGCGGGTGAG
CTTAGGGGGCCTCCGCTCCAGCTCGACACCGGGCAGCTGCTGAAGATCGCGAAGAGAGGGGGAGTAACAG
CGGTAGAGGCAGTGCACGCCTGGCGCAATGCGCTCACCGGGGCCCCCTTGAACCTGACCCCAGACCAGGT
AGTCGCAATCGCGTCAAACGGAGGGGGAAAGCAAGCCCTGGAAACCGTGCAAAGGTTGTTGCCGGTCCTT
TGTCAAGACCACGGCCTTACACCGGAGCAAGTCGTGGCCATTGCAAGCAACATCGGTGGCAAACAGGCTC
TTGAGACGGTTCAGAGACTTCTCCCAGTTCTCTGTCAAGCCCACGGGCTGACTCCCGATCAAGTTGTAGC
GATTGCGAATAACAATGGAGGGAAACAAGCATTGGAGACTGTCCAACGGCTCCTTCCCGTGTTGTGTCAA
GCCCACGGTTTGACGCCTGCACAAGTGGTCGCCATCGCCTCCAATATTGGCGGTAAGCAGGCGCTGGAAA
CAGTACAGCGCCTGCTGCCTGTACTGTGCCAGGATCATGGACTGACCCCAGACCAGGTAGTCGCAATCGC
GTCGAACATTGGGGGAAAGCAAGCCCTGGAAACCGTGCAAAGGTTGTTGCCGGTCCTTTGTCAAGACCAC
GGCCTTACACCGGAGCAAGTCGTGGCCATTGCAAGCAACATCGGTGGCAAACAGGCTCTTGAGACGGTTC
AGAGACTTCTCCCAGTTCTCTGTCAAGCCCACGGGCTGACTCCCGATCAAGTTGTAGCGATTGCGTCGCA
TGACGGAGGGAAACAAGCATTGGAGACTGTCCAACGGCTCCTTCCCGTGTTGTGTCAAGCCCACGGTTTG
ACGCCTGCACAAGTGGTCGCCATCGCCTCGAATGGCGGCGGTAAGCAGGCGCTGGAAACAGTACAGCGCC
TGCTGCCTGTACTGTGCCAGGATCATGGACTGACCCCAGACCAGGTAGTCGCAATCGCGTCGAACATTGG
GGGAAAGCAAGCCCTGGAAACCGTGCAAAGGTTGTTGCCGGTCCTTTGTCAAGACCACGGCCTTACACCG
GAGCAAGTCGTGGCCATTGCAAATAATAACGGTGGCAAACAGGCTCTTGAGACGGTTCAGAGACTTCTCC
CAGTTCTCTGTCAAGCCCACGGGCTGACTCCCGATCAAGTTGTAGCGATTGCGTCGAACATTGGAGGGAA
ACAAGCATTGGAGACTGTCCAACGGCTCCTTCCCGTGTTGTGTCAAGCCCACGGTTTGACGCCTGCACAA
GTGGTCGCCATCGCCAGCCATGATGGCGGTAAGCAGGCGCTGGAAACAGTACAGCGCCTGCTGCCTGTAC
TGTGCCAGGATCATGGACTGACCCCAGACCAGGTAGTCGCAATCGCGTCACATGACGGGGGAAAGCAAGC
CCTGGAAACCGTGCAAAGGTTGTTGCCGGTCCTTTGTCAAGACCACGGCCTTACACCGGAGCAAGTCGTG
GCCATTGCAAGCAACATCGGTGGCAAACAGGCTCTTGAGACGGTTCAGAGACTTCTCCCAGTTCTCTGTC
AAGCCCACGGGCTGACTCCCGATCAAGTTGTAGCGATTGCGTCGCATGACGGAGGGAAACAAGCATTGGA
GACTGTCCAACGGCTCCTTCCCGTGTTGTGTCAAGCCCACGGTTTGACGCCTGCACAAGTGGTCGCCATC
GCCAGCCATGATGGCGGTAAGCAGGCGCTGGAAACAGTACAGCGCCTGCTGCCTGTACTGTGCCAGGATC
ATGGACTGACACCCGAACAGGTGGTCGCCATTGCTTCTAACATCGGAGGACGGCCAGCCTTGGAGTCCAT
CGTAGCCCAATTGTCCAGGCCCGATCCCGCGTTGGCTGCGTTAACGAATGACCATCTGGTGGCGTTGGCA
TGTCTTGGTGGACGACCCGCGCTCGATGCAGTCAAAAAGGGTCTGCCTCATGCTCCCGCATTGATCAAAA
GAACCAACCGGCGGATTCCCGAGAGAACTTCCCATCGAGTCGCGGGATCC
