>Addgene plasmid #41361 | TAL3187 | addgene partial sequence | sequence record 56380 | JDS-TALEN-F 5'-TAGGGGTCGGTAAACAGTGG-3'
GCGCTGCTGACTGTGGCGGGTGAGCTTAGGGGGCCTCCGCTCCAGCTCGACACCGGGCAGCTGCTGAAGA
TCGCGAAGAGAGGGGGAGTAACAGCGGTAGAGGCAGTGCACGCCTGGCGCAATGCGCTCACCGGGGCCCC
CTTGAACCTGACCCCAGACCAGGTAGTCGCAATCGCGTCAAACGGAGGGGGAAAGCAAGCCCTGGAAACC
GTGCAAAGGTTGTTGCCGGTCCTTTGTCAAGACCACGGCCTTACACCGGAGCAAGTCGTGGCCATTGCAA
GCAACATCGGTGGCAAACAGGCTCTTGAGACGGTTCAGAGACTTCTCCCAGTTCTCTGTCAAGCCCACGG
GCTGACTCCCGATCAAGTTGTAGCGATTGCGAATAACAATGGAGGGAAACAAGCATTGGAGACTGTCCAA
CGGCTCCTTCCCGTGTTGTGTCAAGCCCACGGTTTGACGCCTGCACAAGTGGTCGCCATCGCCTCCAATA
TTGGCGGTAAGCAGGCGCTGGAAACAGTACAGCGCCTGCTGCCTGTACTGTGCCAGGATCATGGACTGAC
CCCAGACCAGGTAGTCGCAATCGCGTCGAACATTGGGGGAAAGCAAGCCCTGGAAACCGTGCAAAGGTTG
TTGCCGGTCCTTTGTCAAGACCACGGCCTTACACCGGAGCAAGTCGTGGCCATTGCAAGCAACATCGGTG
GCAAACAGGCTCTTGAGACGGTTCAGAGACTTCTCCCAGTTCTCTGTCAAGCCCACGGGCTGACTCCCGA
TCAAGTTGTAGCGATTGCGTCGCATGACGGAGGGAAACAAGCATTGGAGACTGTCCAACGGCTCCTTCCC
GTGTTGTGTCAAGCCCACGGTTTGACGCCTGCACAAGTGGTCGCCATCGCCTCGAATGGCGGCGGTAAGC
AG
